Addgene plasmid #86922: pEGFP-C1-FLAG-GFP-Ubl4A-N(1-89)
Purpose: To express Ubl4A (1-89 residues) tagged with FLAG-EGFP at N- terminus.
Depositing lab: Yihong Ye. Depositing organization: National Institute of Diabetes & Digestive & Kidney Diseases (NIDDK). Publication: The HECT domain ubiquitin ligase HUWE1 targets unassembled soluble proteins for degradation. Xu Y, Anderson DE, Ye Y. Cell Discov. 2016 Nov 8;2:16040. eCollection 2016. 10.1038/celldisc.2016.40 PubMed 27867533.
Backbone
  Vector backbone: pEGFP-C1
  Modifications to backbone: A FLAG tag is added on N-terminus of EGFP
  Vector type: Mammalian Expression
  Selectable markers: Neomycin (select with G418)
Growth in bacteria
  Bacterial resistance: Kanamycin, 50 μg/mL
  Growth temperature: 37°C
  Growth strain: DH5alpha
  Copy number: High Copy
Gene/Insert
  Gene/Insert name: UBL4A (alt names: Ubiquitin-like protein 4A; Ubiquitin-like protein GDX)
  Species: H. sapiens (human)
  Insert size (bp): 267
  Mutation: Residues from 90-157 is deleted
  GenBank ID: NM_014235.4
  Entrez Gene: UBL4A (a.k.a. DX254E, DXS254E, G6PD, GDX, GET5, MDY2, TMA24, UBL4)
  Promoter: CMV
  Tag / fusion protein: FLAG (N terminal on backbone); GFP (N terminal on backbone)
  Cloning method: Restriction Enzyme; 5′ cloning site BglII (not destroyed); 3′ cloning site SalI (not destroyed)
  Sequencing primers: 5′ EGFP-C; 3′ SV40-pArev
Terms and licenses: Academic/Nonprofit Terms; Industry Terms: Not Available to Industry
How to cite: pEGFP-C1-FLAG-GFP-Ubl4A-N(1-89) was a gift from Yihong Ye (Addgene plasmid # 86922 ; http://n2t.net/addgene:86922 ; RRID:Addgene_86922)
