[The description below was written by a language model from this plasmid's Addgene catalogue record and pLannotate feature annotations shown in this document.]
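Description:
pEGFP-C1-FLAG-GFP-Ubl4A-N(1-89) is a mammalian expression plasmid of about 5 kb built on the pEGFP-C1 backbone, modified by adding a FLAG epitope ahead of EGFP. It replicates in E. coli from a high-copy ColE1/pUC-type origin and also carries an f1 phage origin. A single Tn5 aminoglycoside phosphotransferase gene (NeoR/KanR) serves both hosts. A bacterial bla-type promoter drives it for kanamycin selection, and the adjacent SV40 enhancer/early promoter drives it in mammalian cells for G418 selection, with an HSV TK polyadenylation signal downstream. The short ble, SV40 large T antigen and bGH poly(A) hits in the feature table are partial matches and look like backbone remnants rather than functional parts.

The payload is one open reading frame under the human CMV immediate-early enhancer and promoter. It consists of a FLAG tag (annotated as a fragment of a 2xFLAG feature), EGFP, and then a 267 bp fragment of human UBL4A encoding residues 1–89, with residues 90–157 deleted. The fragment was inserted between the BglII and SalI sites of the multiple cloning site, and both sites are retained. Transcripts terminate at the SV40 poly(A) signal.

UBL4A (also called GDX or GET5) is a ubiquitin-like subunit of the cytosolic BAG6 quality-control complex, which handles misfolded and tail-anchored proteins. The stated purpose is expression of this N-terminal truncation as a FLAG-EGFP fusion, which allows fluorescence detection and anti-FLAG detection or pull-down. The associated study concerns HUWE1-mediated degradation of unassembled soluble proteins, so the construct was probably used to map which parts of Ubl4A affect its assembly or stability, although the record does not say this.
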