Features (pLannotate 1.2.2; 16 found; start..end, strand, type, name):
      5..593     +  rep_origin     ori: high-copy-number ColE1/pMB1/pBR322/pUC origin of replication
    768..1071    +  enhancer       CMV enhancer: human cytomegalovirus immediate early enhancer
   1072..1275    +  promoter       CMV promoter: human cytomegalovirus (CMV) immediate early promoter
   1323..1347    +  CDS            2xFLAG (fragment): two tandem FLAG® epitope tags
   1346..2061    +  CDS            EGFP (fragment): the original enhanced GFP (Yang et al., 1996) mammalian codon-optimized
   2076..2342    +  CDS            UBL4A (fragment): UBL4A_HUMAN - Also known as DXS254E, GDX, UBL4. Experimental evidence at protein level: Swiss-Prot protein existence level 1. As part of a cytosolic protein quality control complex, the BAG6/BAT3 complex, maintains misfolded and hydrophobic patches- containing proteins in a soluble state and participates in their proper delivery to the endoplasmic reticulum or alternatively can promote their sorting to the proteasome where they undergo degradation (PubMed:20676083, PubMed:21636303, PubMed:21743475, PubMed:28104892). The BAG6/BAT3 complex is involved in the post-translational delivery of tail-a
   2346..2372    +  misc_feature   MCS (fragment): multiple cloning site
   2389..2473    +  CDS            large T antigen (fragment): large T antigen from SV40 (simian virus 40)
   2496..2617    +  polyA_signal   SV40 poly(A) signal: SV40 polyadenylation signal
   2651..3079    -  rep_origin     f1 ori (sequence partly withheld): f1 bacteriophage origin of replication; arrow indicates direction of (+) strand synthesis
   3106..3210    +  promoter       AmpR promoter: bla
   3212..3569    +  promoter       SV40 promoter: SV40 enhancer and early promoter
   3604..4398    +  CDS            NeoR/KanR: aminoglycoside phosphotransferase from Tn5; aph(3')-II (or nptII); confers resistance to neomycin, kanamycin, and G418 (Geneticin®)
   4419..4571    +  CDS            ble (fragment): BLE_KLEPN - Experimental evidence at protein level: Swiss-Prot protein existence level 1. Binding protein with a strong affinity to the bleomycin family of antibiotics. Binds to CL990; an antimitotic-antibiotic compound. From Klebsiella pneumoniae.
   4630..4677    +  polyA_signal   HSV TK poly(A) signal: herpes simplex virus thymidine kinase polyadenylation signal (Cole and Stacy, 1985)
   4768..4784    -  polyA_signal   bGH poly(A) signal (fragment): bovine growth hormone polyadenylation signal
>Addgene plasmid #86922 | pEGFP-C1-FLAG-GFP-Ubl4A-N(1-89) | addgene full sequence | sequence record 175353 | Addgene NGS Result
CTTCTTGAGATCCTTTTTTTCTGCGCGTAATCTGCTGCTTGCAAACAAAAAAACCACCGCTACCAGCGGT
GGTTTGTTTGCCGGATCAAGAGCTACCAACTCTTTTTCCGAAGGTAACTGGCTTCAGCAGAGCGCAGATA
CCAAATACTGTTCTTCTAGTGTAGCCGTAGTTAGGCCACCACTTCAAGAACTCTGTAGCACCGCCTACAT
ACCTCGCTCTGCTAATCCTGTTACCAGTGGCTGCTGCCAGTGGCGATAAGTCGTGTCTTACCGGGTTGGA
CTCAAGACGATAGTTACCGGATAAGGCGCAGCGGTCGGGCTGAACGGGGGGTTCGTGCACACAGCCCAGC
TTGGAGCGAACGACCTACACCGAACTGAGATACCTACAGCGTGAGCTATGAGAAAGCGCCACGCTTCCCG
AAGGGAGAAAGGCGGACAGGTATCCGGTAAGCGGCAGGGTCGGAACAGGAGAGCGCACGAGGGAGCTTCC
AGGGGGAAACGCCTGGTATCTTTATAGTCCTGTCGGGTTTCGCCACCTCTGACTTGAGCGTCGATTTTTG
TGATGCTCGTCAGGGGGGCGGAGCCTATGGAAAAACGCCAGCAACGCGGCCTTTTTACGGTTCCTGGCCT
TTTGCTGGCCTTTTGCTCACATGTTCTTTCCTGCGTTATCCCCTGATTCTGTGGATAACCGTATTACCGC
CATGCATTAGTTATTAATAGTAATCAATTACGGGGTCATTAGTTCATAGCCCATATATGGAGTTCCGCGT
TACATAACTTACGGTAAATGGCCCGCCTGGCTGACCGCCCAACGACCCCCGCCCATTGACGTCAATAATG
ACGTATGTTCCCATAGTAACGCCAATAGGGACTTTCCATTGACGTCAATGGGTGGAGTATTTACGGTAAA
CTGCCCACTTGGCAGTACATCAAGTGTATCATATGCCAAGTACGCCCCCTATTGACGTCAATGACGGTAA
ATGGCCCGCCTGGCATTATGCCCAGTACATGACCTTATGGGACTTTCCTACTTGGCAGTACATCTACGTA
TTAGTCATCGCTATTACCATGGTGATGCGGTTTTGGCAGTACATCAATGGGCGTGGATAGCGGTTTGACT
CACGGGGATTTCCAAGTCTCCACCCCATTGACGTCAATGGGAGTTTGTTTTGGCACCAAAATCAACGGGA
CTTTCCAAAATGTCGTAACAACTCCGCCCCATTGACGCAAATGGGCGGTAGGCGTGTACGGTGGGAGGTC
TATATAAGCAGAGCTGGTTTAGTGAACCGTCAGATCCGCTAGCGCTACCGGTCGCCACCATGGATTACAA
GGATGATGATGATAAGGTGAGCAAGGGCGAGGAGCTGTTCACCGGGGTGGTGCCCATCCTGGTCGAGCTG
GACGGCGACGTAAACGGCCACAAGTTCAGCGTGTCCGGCGAGGGCGAGGGCGATGCCACCTACGGCAAGC
TGACCCTGAAGTTCATCTGCACCACCGGCAAGCTGCCCGTGCCCTGGCCCACCCTCGTGACCACCCTGAC
CTACGGCGTGCAGTGCTTCAGCCGCTACCCCGACCACATGAAGCAGCACGACTTCTTCAAGTCCGCCATG
CCCGAAGGCTACGTCCAGGAGCGCACCATCTTCTTCAAGGACGACGGCAACTACAAGACCCGCGCCGAGG
TGAAGTTCGAGGGCGACACCCTGGTGAACCGCATCGAGCTGAAGGGCATCGACTTCAAGGAGGACGGCAA
CATCCTGGGGCACAAGCTGGAGTACAACTACAACAGCCACAACGTCTATATCATGGCCGACAAGCAGAAG
AACGGCATCAAGGTGAACTTCAAGATCCGCCACAACATCGAGGACGGCAGCGTGCAGCTCGCCGACCACT
ACCAGCAGAACACCCCCATCGGCGACGGCCCCGTGCTGCTGCCCGACAACCACTACCTGAGCACCCAGTC
CGCCCTGAGCAAAGACCCCAACGAGAAGCGCGATCACATGGTCCTGCTGGAGTTCGTGACCGCCGCCGGG
ATCACTCTCGGCATGGACGAGCTGTACAAGTCCGGACTCAGATCTATGCAGCTGACGGTGAAGGCGCTGC
AGGGCCGCGAGTGCAGCCTGCAGGTGCCAGAGGACGAGCTGGTGTCCACGCTGAAGCAGCTGGTCTCCGA
GAAGCTGAACGTCCCAGTGCGCCAGCAGCGGCTGCTGTTCAAGGGCAAGGCCCTGGCAGATGGGAAACGA
CTCTCGGATTATAGCATCGGGCCCAACTCCAAGCTCAACCTAGTGGTCAAACCCCTGGAGAAGGTGCTAC
TAGAAGAAGGCGAGGCCCAGAGGCTGGCCGACTAGGTCGACGGTACCGCGGGCCCGGGATCCACCGGATC
TAGATAACTGATCATAATCAGCCATACCACATTTGTAGAGGTTTTACTTGCTTTAAAAAACCTCCCACAC
CTCCCCCTGAACCTGAAACATAAAATGAATGCAATTGTTGTTGTTAACTTGTTTATTGCAGCTTATAATG
GTTACAAATAAAGCAATAGCATCACAAATTTCACAAATAAAGCATTTTTTTCACTGCATTCTAGTTGTGG
TTTGTCCAAACTCATCAATGTATCTTAACGCGTAAATTGTAAGCGTTAATATTTTGTTAAAATTCGCGTT
AAATTTTTGTTAAATCAGCTCATTTTTTAACCAATAGGCCGAAATCGGCAAAATCCCTTATAAATCAAAA
GAATAGACCGAGATAGGGT
[37 nt withheld, positions 2750-2786]
AAAGAACGTGGACTCCAACGTCAAAGG
[49 nt withheld, positions 2814-2862]
T
[91 nt withheld, positions 2864-2954]
G
[124 nt withheld, positions 2956-3079]
CAGGTGGCACTTTTCGGGGAAATGTGCGCGGAACCCCTATTTGTTTATTTTTCTAAATACATTCAAATAT
GTATCCGCTCATGAGACAATAACCCTGATAAATGCTTCAATAATATTGAAAAAGGAAGAGTCCTGAGGCG
GAAAGAACCAGCTGTGGAATGTGTGTCAGTTAGGGTGTGGAAAGTCCCCAGGCTCCCCAGCAGGCAGAAG
TATGCAAAGCATGCATCTCAATTAGTCAGCAACCAGGTGTGGAAAGTCCCCAGGCTCCCCAGCAGGCAGA
AGTATGCAAAGCATGCATCTCAATTAGTCAGCAACCATAGTCCCGCCCCTAACTCCGCCCATCCCGCCCC
TAACTCCGCCCAGTTCCGCCCATTCTCCGCCCCATGGCTGACTAATTTTTTTTATTTATGCAGAGGCCGA
GGCCGCCTCGGCCTCTGAGCTATTCCAGAAGTAGTGAGGAGGCTTTTTTGGAGGCCTAGGCTTTTGCAAA
GATCGATCAAGAGACAGGATGAGGATCGTTTCGCATGATTGAACAAGATGGATTGCACGCAGGTTCTCCG
GCCGCTTGGGTGGAGAGGCTATTCGGCTATGACTGGGCACAACAGACAATCGGCTGCTCTGATGCCGCCG
TGTTCCGGCTGTCAGCGCAGGGGCGCCCGGTTCTTTTTGTCAAGACCGACCTGTCCGGTGCCCTGAATGA
ACTGCAAGACGAGGCAGCGCGGCTATCGTGGCTGGCCACGACGGGCGTTCCTTGCGCAGCTGTGCTCGAC
GTTGTCACTGAAGCGGGAAGGGACTGGCTGCTATTGGGCGAAGTGCCGGGGCAGGATCTCCTGTCATCTC
ACCTTGCTCCTGCCGAGAAAGTATCCATCATGGCTGATGCAATGCGGCGGCTGCATACGCTTGATCCGGC
TACCTGCCCATTCGACCACCAAGCGAAACATCGCATCGAGCGAGCACGTACTCGGATGGAAGCCGGTCTT
GTCGATCAGGATGATCTGGACGAAGAGCATCAGGGGCTCGCGCCAGCCGAACTGTTCGCCAGGCTCAAGG
CGAGCATGCCCGACGGCGAGGATCTCGTCGTGACCCATGGCGATGCCTGCTTGCCGAATATCATGGTGGA
AAATGGCCGCTTTTCTGGATTCATCGACTGTGGCCGGCTGGGTGTGGCGGACCGCTATCAGGACATAGCG
TTGGCTACCCGTGATATTGCTGAAGAGCTTGGCGGCGAATGGGCTGACCGCTTCCTCGTGCTTTACGGTA
TCGCCGCTCCCGATTCGCAGCGCATCGCCTTCTATCGCCTTCTTGACGAGTTCTTCTGAGCGGGACTCTG
GGGTTCGAAATGACCGACCAAGCGACGCCCAACCTGCCATCACGAGATTTCGATTCCACCGCCGCCTTCT
ATGAAAGGTTGGGCTTCGGAATCGTTTTCCGGGACGCCGGCTGGATGATCCTCCAGCGCGGGGATCTCAT
GCTGGAGTTCTTCGCCCACCCTAGGGGGAGGCTAACTGAAACACGGAAGGAGACAATACCGGAAGGAACC
CGCGCTATGACGGCAATAAAAAGACAGAATAAAACGCACGGTGTTGGGTCGTTTGTTCATAAACGCGGGG
TTCGGTCCCAGGGCTGGCACTCTGTCGATACCCCACCGAGACCCCATTGGGGCCAATACGCCCGCGTTTC
TTCCTTTTCCCCACCCCACCCCCCAAGTTCGGGTGAAGGCCCAGGGCTCGCAGCCAACGTCGGGGCGGCA
GGCCCTGCCATAGCCTCAGGTTACTCATATATACTTTAGATTGATTTAAAACTTCATTTTTAATTTAAAA
GGATCTAGGTGAAGATCCTTTTTGATAATCTCATGACCAAAATCCCTTAACGTGAGTTTTCGTTCCACTG
AGCGTCAGACCCCGTAGAAAAGATCAAAGGAT
