>Addgene plasmid #86922 | pEGFP-C1-FLAG-GFP-Ubl4A-N(1-89) | depositor partial sequence | sequence record 175354 | EGFP-C
GATCTATGCAGCTGACGGTGAAGGCGCTGCAGGGCCGCGAGTGCAGCCTGCAGGTGCCAGAGGACGAGCT
GGTGTCCACGCTGAAGCAGCTGGTCTCCGAGAAGCTGAACGTCCCAGTGCGCCAGCAGCGGCTGCTGTTC
AAGGGCAAGGCCCTGGCAGATGGGAAACGACTCTCGGATTATAGCATCGGGCCCAACTCCAAGCTCAACC
TAGTGGTCAAACCCCTGGAGAAGGTGCTACTAGAAGAAGGCGAGGCCCAGAGGCTGGCCGACTAGGTCGA
CGGTACCGCGGGCCCGGGATCCACCGGATCTAGATAACTGATCATAATCAGCCATACCACATTTGTAGAG
GTTTTACTTGCTTTAAAAAACCTCCCACACCTCCCCCTGAACCTGAAACATAAAATGAATGCAATTGTTG
TTGTTAACTTGTTTATTGCAGCTTATAATGGTTACAAATAAAGCAATAGCATCACAAATTTCACAAATAA
AGCATTTTTTTCACTGCATTCTAGTTGTGGTTTGTCCAAACTCATCAATGTATCTTAACGCGTAAATTGT
AAGCGTTAATATTTTGTTAAAATTCGCGTTAAATTTTTGTTAAATCAGCTCATTTTTTAACCAATAGGCC
GAAATCGGCAAAATCCCTTATAAATCAAAAGAATAGACCGAGATAGGGT
[37 nt withheld, positions 680-716]
AAAGAACGTGGACTCCAACGTCAAAGG
[49 nt withheld, positions 744-792]
T
[91 nt withheld, positions 794-884]
GAACGTGGCGAGAAAGGAA
